Addgene plasmid #75870: PIM3 gRNA (BRDN0001148886)
Purpose: 3rd generation lentiviral gRNA plasmid targeting human PIM3
Depositing lab: John Doench & David Root. Depositing organization: Broad Institute. Publication: Optimized sgRNA design to maximize activity and minimize off-target effects of CRISPR-Cas9. Doench JG, Fusi N, Sullender M, Hegde M, Vaimberg EW, Donovan KF, Smith I, Tothova Z, Wilen C, Orchard R, Virgin HW, Listgarten J, Root DE. Nat Biotechnol. 2016 Jan 18. doi: 10.1038/nbt.3437. PubMed 26780180.
Backbone
  Vector backbone: lentiGuide-Puro
  Backbone manufacturer: Zhang Lab (Addgene plasmid # 52963)
  Vector type: Mammalian Expression, Lentiviral, CRISPR
  Selectable markers: Puromycin
Growth in bacteria
  Bacterial resistance: Ampicillin, 100 μg/mL
  Growth temperature: 37°C
  Growth strain: DH5alpha
  Copy number: High Copy
Gene/Insert
  Gene/Insert name: PIM3 (alt names: PIM3; NM_001001852.3)
  gRNA/shRNA sequence: ACGGTCTACACCGACTTCGA
  Species: H. sapiens (human)
  Entrez Gene: PIM3 (a.k.a. pim-3)
  Promoter: hU6
  Cloning method: Unknown
  Sequencing primers: 5′ U6-F; 3′ pS2-R
Terms and licenses: Academic/Nonprofit Terms; Industry Terms: Not Available to Industry
Depositor comments: The gRNA was designed to target the following Genbank reference sequence(s): NM_001001852.3. Note that this plasmid does NOT contain Cas9. It should be used in conjunction with lentiCas9-Blast (Addgene #52962) or otherwise with cell lines already expressing Cas9. Browse the full kinome gRNA library at http://www.addgene.org/pooled-library/broadgpp-human-kinome/ or visit http://www.broadinstitute.org/rnai/public/ for detailed protocols and information.
How to cite: PIM3 gRNA (BRDN0001148886) was a gift from John Doench & David Root (Addgene plasmid # 75870 ; http://n2t.net/addgene:75870 ; RRID:Addgene_75870)
