[The description below was written by a language model from this plasmid's Addgene catalogue record and pLannotate feature annotations shown in this document.]
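Description:
PIM3 gRNA (BRDN0001148886) is a third-generation lentiviral guide RNA plasmid built on the lentiGuide-Puro backbone and designed to direct Streptococcus pyogenes Cas9 to the human PIM3 kinase gene. It is propagated in E. coli as a high-copy plasmid through a ColE1/pUC-type origin with ampicillin selection (AmpR). The backbone also carries an f1 origin, an SV40 origin and poly(A) signal, and remnants of lac and T7/T3 cloning-vector sequences.

The lentiviral transfer cassette begins with an RSV promoter fused to a truncated HIV-1 5' LTR, which drives Tat-independent production of the genomic RNA in packaging cells. This is followed by the Ψ packaging signal with a partial gag sequence, and the RRE for Rev-dependent nuclear export. Within the proviral region, a human U6 RNA polymerase III promoter drives the PIM3-specific spacer joined to the SpCas9 gRNA scaffold. A cPPT/CTS element that aids nuclear import follows. Next, an EF-1α core promoter with its intron A expresses puromycin N-acetyltransferase, allowing puromycin selection of transduced mammalian cells. A WPRE enhances transcript expression, and the self-inactivating ΔU3 3' LTR disables LTR promoter activity after integration.

The plasmid does not encode Cas9, so it must be paired with a separate Cas9 vector such as lentiCas9-Blast or used in cells that already express the nuclease. The guide was designed against a PIM3 RefSeq transcript and belongs to a human kinome gRNA collection associated with work on optimized sgRNA design. It is typically used for stable delivery of the guide to knock out PIM3 in human cells.
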