Features (pLannotate 1.2.2; 29 found; start..end, strand, type, name):
     14..80      +  CDS            small t antigen (fragment): SV40 (simian virus 40) small t antigen
    106..317     +  promoter       EF-1α core promoter: core promoter for human elongation factor EF-1α
    318..1256    +  intron         EF-1α intron A: intron upstream of the start codon of human EF-1α
   1278..1877    +  CDS            PuroR (fragment): puromycin N-acetyltransferase; pac from Streptomyces; confers resistance to puromycin
   1893..2481    +  misc_feature   WPRE: woodchuck hepatitis virus posttranscriptional regulatory element
   2532..2551    +  misc_feature   cPPT/CTS (fragment): central polypurine tract and central termination sequence of HIV-1
   2553..2786    +  LTR            3' LTR (ΔU3): self-inactivating 3' long terminal repeat (LTR) from HIV-1
   2864..2985    +  polyA_signal   SV40 poly(A) signal: SV40 polyadenylation signal
   3025..3160    +  rep_origin     SV40 ori: SV40 origin of replication
   3181..3199    -  promoter       T7 promoter: promoter for bacteriophage T7 RNA polymerase
   3207..3362    +  CDS            lacZα (fragment): LacZα fragment of β-galactosidase; lacZ fragment
   3367..3795    +  rep_origin     f1 ori (sequence partly withheld): f1 bacteriophage origin of replication; arrow indicates direction of (+) strand synthesis
   3848..3952    +  promoter       AmpR promoter: bla
   3953..4813    +  CDS            AmpR: β-lactamase; bla; confers resistance to ampicillin, carbenicillin, and related antibiotics
   4984..5572    +  rep_origin     ori: high-copy-number ColE1/pMB1/pBR322/pUC origin of replication
   5755..5847    +  CDS            lacI (fragment): lac repressor; lacI; The lac repressor binds to the lac operator to inhibit transcription in E. coli. This inhibition can be relieved by adding lactose or isopropyl-β-D-thiogalactopyranoside (IPTG).
   5860..5881    +  protein_bind   CAP binding site: CAP binding activates transcription in the presence of cAMP. E. coli catabolite activator protein
   5896..5926    +  promoter       lac promoter: promoter for the E. coli lac operon
   5934..5950    +  protein_bind   lac operator: The lac repressor binds to the lac operator to inhibit transcription in E. coli. This inhibition can be relieved by adding lactose or isopropyl-β-D-thiogalactopyranoside (IPTG). lac repressor encoded by lacI
   5995..6013    +  promoter       T3 promoter: promoter for bacteriophage T3 RNA polymerase
   6041..6267    +  promoter       RSV promoter: Rous sarcoma virus enhancer/promoter
   6268..6448    +  LTR            5' LTR (truncated): truncated 5' long terminal repeat (LTR) from HIV-1
   6495..6620    +  misc_feature   HIV-1 Ψ: packaging signal of human immunodeficiency virus type 1
   6604..6967    +  CDS            HIV-1 gag (fragment): gag protein from human immunodeficiency virus 1; gag
   7113..7346    +  misc_feature   RRE: The Rev response element (RRE) of HIV-1 allows for Rev-dependent mRNA export from the nucleus to the cytoplasm.
   7723..7749    +  CDS            Rev (fragment): human immunodeficiency virus 1 (HIV-1) Rev protein; rev; enhances nuclear export of unspliced and incompletely spliced viral mRNAs
   7753..7993    +  promoter       U6 promoter: RNA polymerase III promoter for human U6 snRNA
   8023..8098    +  misc_RNA       gRNA scaffold: guide RNA scaffold for the Streptococcus pyogenes CRISPR/Cas9 system
   8154..8271    +  misc_feature   cPPT/CTS: central polypurine tract and central termination sequence of HIV-1
>Addgene plasmid #75870 | PIM3 gRNA (BRDN0001148886) | addgene full sequence | sequence record 184728 | Addgene Assembled Sequence
CCCGGGTGCAAAGATGGATAAAGTTTTAAACAGAGAGGAATCTTTGCAGCTAATGGACCTTCTAGGTCTT
GAAAGGAGTGGGAATTGGCTCCGGTGCCCGTCAGTGGGCAGAGCGCACATCGCCCACAGTCCCCGAGAAG
TTGGGGGGAGGGGTCGGCAATTGATCCGGTGCCTAGAGAAGGTGGCGCGGGGTAAACTGGGAAAGTGATG
TCGTGTACTGGCTCCGCCTTTTTCCCGAGGGTGGGGGAGAACCGTATATAAGTGCAGTAGTCGCCGTGAA
CGTTCTTTTTCGCAACGGGTTTGCCGCCAGAACACAGGTAAGTGCCGTGTGTGGTTCCCGCGGGCCTGGC
CTCTTTACGGGTTATGGCCCTTGCGTGCCTTGAATTACTTCCACCTGGCTGCAGTACGTGATTCTTGATC
CCGAGCTTCGGGTTGGAAGTGGGTGGGAGAGTTCGAGGCCTTGCGCTTAAGGAGCCCCTTCGCCTCGTGC
TTGAGTTGAGGCCTGGCCTGGGCGCTGGGGCCGCCGCGTGCGAATCTGGTGGCACCTTCGCGCCTGTCTC
GCTGCTTTCGATAAGTCTCTAGCCATTTAAAATTTTTGATGACCTGCTGCGACGCTTTTTTTCTGGCAAG
ATAGTCTTGTAAATGCGGGCCAAGATCTGCACACTGGTATTTCGGTTTTTGGGGCCGCGGGCGGCGACGG
GGCCCGTGCGTCCCAGCGCACATGTTCGGCGAGGCGGGGCCTGCGAGCGCGGCCACCGAGAATCGGACGG
GGGTAGTCTCAAGCTGGCCGGCCTGCTCTGGTGCCTGGCCTCGCGCCGCCGTGTATCGCCCCGCCCTGGG
CGGCAAGGCTGGCCCGGTCGGCACCAGTTGCGTGAGCGGAAAGATGGCCGCTTCCCGGCCCTGCTGCAGG
GAGCTCAAAATGGAGGACGCGGCGCTCGGGAGAGCGGGCGGGTGAGTCACCCACACAAAGGAAAAGGGCC
TTTCCGTCCTCAGCCGTCGCTTCATGTGACTCCACGGAGTACCGGGCGCCGTCCAGGCACCTCGATTAGT
TCTCGAGCTTTTGGAGTACGTCGTCTTTAGGTTGGGGGGAGGGGTTTTATGCGATGGAGTTTCCCCACAC
TGAGTGGGTGGAGACTGAAGTTAGGCCAGCTTGGCACTTGATGTAATTCTCCTTGGAATTTGCCCTTTTT
GAGTTTGGATCTTGGTTCATTCTCAAGCCTCAGACAGTGGTTCAAAGTTTTTTTCTTCCATTTCAGGTGT
CGTGACGTACGGCCACCATGACCGAGTACAAGCCCACGGTGCGCCTCGCCACCCGCGACGACGTCCCCAG
GGCCGTACGCACCCTCGCCGCCGCGTTCGCCGACTACCCCGCCACGCGCCACACCGTCGATCCGGACCGC
CACATCGAGCGGGTCACCGAGCTGCAAGAACTCTTCCTCACGCGCGTCGGGCTCGACATCGGCAAGGTGT
GGGTCGCGGACGACGGCGCCGCCGTGGCGGTCTGGACCACGCCGGAGAGCGTCGAAGCGGGGGCGGTGTT
CGCCGAGATCGGCCCGCGCATGGCCGAGTTGAGCGGTTCCCGGCTGGCCGCGCAGCAACAGATGGAAGGC
CTCCTGGCGCCGCACCGGCCCAAGGAGCCCGCGTGGTTCCTGGCCACCGTCGGAGTCTCGCCCGACCACC
AGGGCAAGGGTCTGGGCAGCGCCGTCGTGCTCCCCGGAGTGGAGGCGGCCGAGCGCGCCGGGGTGCCCGC
CTTCCTGGAGACCTCCGCGCCCCGCAACCTCCCCTTCTACGAGCGGCTCGGCTTCACCGTCACCGCCGAC
GTCGAGGTGCCCGAAGGACCGCGCACCTGGTGCATGACCCGCAAGCCCGGTGCCTGAACGCGTTAAGTCG
ACAATCAACCTCTGGATTACAAAATTTGTGAAAGATTGACTGGTATTCTTAACTATGTTGCTCCTTTTAC
GCTATGTGGATACGCTGCTTTAATGCCTTTGTATCATGCTATTGCTTCCCGTATGGCTTTCATTTTCTCC
TCCTTGTATAAATCCTGGTTGCTGTCTCTTTATGAGGAGTTGTGGCCCGTTGTCAGGCAACGTGGCGTGG
TGTGCACTGTGTTTGCTGACGCAACCCCCACTGGTTGGGGCATTGCCACCACCTGTCAGCTCCTTTCCGG
GACTTTCGCTTTCCCCCTCCCTATTGCCACGGCGGAACTCATCGCCGCCTGCCTTGCCCGCTGCTGGACA
GGGGCTCGGCTGTTGGGCACTGACAATTCCGTGGTGTTGTCGGGGAAATCATCGTCCTTTCCTTGGCTGC
TCGCCTGTGTTGCCACCTGGATTCTGCGCGGGACGTCCTTCTGCTACGTCCCTTCGGCCCTCAATCCAGC
GGACCTTCCTTCCCGCGGCCTGCTGCCGGCTCTGCGGCCTCTTCCGCGTCTTCGCCTTCGCCCTCAGACG
AGTCGGATCTCCCTTTGGGCCGCCTCCCCGCGTCGACTTTAAGACCAATGACTTACAAGGCAGCTGTAGA
TCTTAGCCACTTTTTAAAAGAAAAGGGGGGACTGGAAGGGCTAATTCACTCCCAACGAAGACAAGATCTG
CTTTTTGCTTGTACTGGGTCTCTCTGGTTAGACCAGATCTGAGCCTGGGAGCTCTCTGGCTAACTAGGGA
ACCCACTGCTTAAGCCTCAATAAAGCTTGCCTTGAGTGCTTCAAGTAGTGTGTGCCCGTCTGTTGTGTGA
CTCTGGTAACTAGAGATCCCTCAGACCCTTTTAGTCAGTGTGGAAAATCTCTAGCAGTACGTATAGTAGT
TCATGTCATCTTATTATTCAGTATTTATAACTTGCAAAGAAATGAATATCAGAGAGTGAGAGGAACTTGT
TTATTGCAGCTTATAATGGTTACAAATAAAGCAATAGCATCACAAATTTCACAAATAAAGCATTTTTTTC
ACTGCATTCTAGTTGTGGTTTGTCCAAACTCATCAATGTATCTTATCATGTCTGGCTCTAGCTATCCCGC
CCCTAACTCCGCCCATCCCGCCCCTAACTCCGCCCAGTTCCGCCCATTCTCCGCCCCATGGCTGACTAAT
TTTTTTTATTTATGCAGAGGCCGAGGCCGCCTCGGCCTCTGAGCTATTCCAGAAGTAGTGAGGAGGCTTT
TTTGGAGGCCTAGGGACGTACCCAATTCGCCCTATAGTGAGTCGTATTACGCGCGCTCACTGGCCGTCGT
TTTACAACGTCGTGACTGGGAAAACCCTGGCGTTACCCAACTTAATCGCCTTGCAGCACATCCCCCTTTC
GCCAGCTGGCGTAATAGCGAAGAGGCCCGCACCGATCGCCCTTCCCAACAGTTGCGCAGCCTGAATGGCG
AATGGG
[124 nt withheld, positions 3367-3490]
C
[91 nt withheld, positions 3492-3582]
A
[49 nt withheld, positions 3584-3632]
CCTTTGACGTTGGAGTCCACGTTCTTT
[37 nt withheld, positions 3660-3696]
ACCCTATCTCGGTCTATTCTTTTGATTTATAAGGGATTTTGCCGATTTCGGCCTATTGGTTAAAAAATGA
GCTGATTTAACAAAAATTTAACGCGAATTTTAACAAAATATTAACGCTTACAATTTAGGTGGCACTTTTC
GGGGAAATGTGCGCGGAACCCCTATTTGTTTATTTTTCTAAATACATTCAAATATGTATCCGCTCATGAG
ACAATAACCCTGATAAATGCTTCAATAATATTGAAAAAGGAAGAGTATGAGTATTCAACATTTCCGTGTC
GCCCTTATTCCCTTTTTTGCGGCATTTTGCCTTCCTGTTTTTGCTCACCCAGAAACGCTGGTGAAAGTAA
AAGATGCTGAAGATCAGTTGGGTGCACGAGTGGGTTACATCGAACTGGATCTCAACAGCGGTAAGATCCT
TGAGAGTTTTCGCCCCGAAGAACGTTTTCCAATGATGAGCACTTTTAAAGTTCTGCTATGTGGCGCGGTA
TTATCCCGTATTGACGCCGGGCAAGAGCAACTCGGTCGCCGCATACACTATTCTCAGAATGACTTGGTTG
AGTACTCACCAGTCACAGAAAAGCATCTTACGGATGGCATGACAGTAAGAGAATTATGCAGTGCTGCCAT
AACCATGAGTGATAACACTGCGGCCAACTTACTTCTGACAACGATCGGAGGACCGAAGGAGCTAACCGCT
TTTTTGCACAACATGGGGGATCATGTAACTCGCCTTGATCGTTGGGAACCGGAGCTGAATGAAGCCATAC
CAAACGACGAGCGTGACACCACGATGCCTGTAGCAATGGCAACAACGTTGCGCAAACTATTAACTGGCGA
ACTACTTACTCTAGCTTCCCGGCAACAATTAATAGACTGGATGGAGGCGGATAAAGTTGCAGGACCACTT
CTGCGCTCGGCCCTTCCGGCTGGCTGGTTTATTGCTGATAAATCTGGAGCCGGTGAGCGTGGGTCTCGCG
GTATCATTGCAGCACTGGGGCCAGATGGTAAGCCCTCCCGTATCGTAGTTATCTACACGACGGGGAGTCA
GGCAACTATGGATGAACGAAATAGACAGATCGCTGAGATAGGTGCCTCACTGATTAAGCATTGGTAACTG
TCAGACCAAGTTTACTCATATATACTTTAGATTGATTTAAAACTTCATTTTTAATTTAAAAGGATCTAGG
TGAAGATCCTTTTTGATAATCTCATGACCAAAATCCCTTAACGTGAGTTTTCGTTCCACTGAGCGTCAGA
CCCCGTAGAAAAGATCAAAGGATCTTCTTGAGATCCTTTTTTTCTGCGCGTAATCTGCTGCTTGCAAACA
AAAAAACCACCGCTACCAGCGGTGGTTTGTTTGCCGGATCAAGAGCTACCAACTCTTTTTCCGAAGGTAA
CTGGCTTCAGCAGAGCGCAGATACCAAATACTGTTCTTCTAGTGTAGCCGTAGTTAGGCCACCACTTCAA
GAACTCTGTAGCACCGCCTACATACCTCGCTCTGCTAATCCTGTTACCAGTGGCTGCTGCCAGTGGCGAT
AAGTCGTGTCTTACCGGGTTGGACTCAAGACGATAGTTACCGGATAAGGCGCAGCGGTCGGGCTGAACGG
GGGGTTCGTGCACACAGCCCAGCTTGGAGCGAACGACCTACACCGAACTGAGATACCTACAGCGTGAGCT
ATGAGAAAGCGCCACGCTTCCCGAAGGGAGAAAGGCGGACAGGTATCCGGTAAGCGGCAGGGTCGGAACA
GGAGAGCGCACGAGGGAGCTTCCAGGGGGAAACGCCTGGTATCTTTATAGTCCTGTCGGGTTTCGCCACC
TCTGACTTGAGCGTCGATTTTTGTGATGCTCGTCAGGGGGGCGGAGCCTATGGAAAAACGCCAGCAACGC
GGCCTTTTTACGGTTCCTGGCCTTTTGCTGGCCTTTTGCTCACATGTTCTTTCCTGCGTTATCCCCTGAT
TCTGTGGATAACCGTATTACCGCCTTTGAGTGAGCTGATACCGCTCGCCGCAGCCGAACGACCGAGCGCA
GCGAGTCAGTGAGCGAGGAAGCGGAAGAGCGCCCAATACGCAAACCGCCTCTCCCCGCGCGTTGGCCGAT
TCATTAATGCAGCTGGCACGACAGGTTTCCCGACTGGAAAGCGGGCAGTGAGCGCAACGCAATTAATGTG
AGTTAGCTCACTCATTAGGCACCCCAGGCTTTACACTTTATGCTTCCGGCTCGTATGTTGTGTGGAATTG
TGAGCGGATAACAATTTCACACAGGAAACAGCTATGACCATGATTACGCCAAGCGCGCAATTAACCCTCA
CTAAAGGGAACAAAAGCTGGAGCTGCAAGCTTAATGTAGTCTTATGCAATACTCTTGTAGTCTTGCAACA
TGGTAACGATGAGTTAGCAACATGCCTTACAAGGAGAGAAAAAGCACCGTGCATGCCGATTGGTGGAAGT
AAGGTGGTACGATCGTGCCTTATTAGGAAGGCAACAGACGGGTCTGACATGGATTGGACGAACCACTGAA
TTGCCGCATTGCAGAGATATTGTATTTAAGTGCCTAGCTCGATACATAAACGGGTCTCTCTGGTTAGACC
AGATCTGAGCCTGGGAGCTCTCTGGCTAACTAGGGAACCCACTGCTTAAGCCTCAATAAAGCTTGCCTTG
AGTGCTTCAAGTAGTGTGTGCCCGTCTGTTGTGTGACTCTGGTAACTAGAGATCCCTCAGACCCTTTTAG
TCAGTGTGGAAAATCTCTAGCAGTGGCGCCCGAACAGGGACTTGAAAGCGAAAGGGAAACCAGAGGAGCT
CTCTCGACGCAGGACTCGGCTTGCTGAAGCGCGCACGGCAAGAGGCGAGGGGCGGCGACTGGTGAGTACG
CCAAAAATTTTGACTAGCGGAGGCTAGAAGGAGAGAGATGGGTGCGAGAGCGTCAGTATTAAGCGGGGGA
GAATTAGATCGCGATGGGAAAAAATTCGGTTAAGGCCAGGGGGAAAGAAAAAATATAAATTAAAACATAT
AGTATGGGCAAGCAGGGAGCTAGAACGATTCGCAGTTAATCCTGGCCTGTTAGAAACATCAGAAGGCTGT
AGACAAATACTGGGACAGCTACAACCATCCCTTCAGACAGGATCAGAAGAACTTAGATCATTATATAATA
CAGTAGCAACCCTCTATTGTGTGCATCAAAGGATAGAGATAAAAGACACCAAGGAAGCTTTAGACAAGAT
AGAGGAAGAGCAAAACAAAAGTAAGACCACCGCACAGCAAGCGGCCGCTGATCTTCAGACCTGGAGGAGG
AGATATGAGGGACAATTGGAGAAGTGAATTATATAAATATAAAGTAGTAAAAATTGAACCATTAGGAGTA
GCACCCACCAAGGCAAAGAGAAGAGTGGTGCAGAGAGAAAAAAGAGCAGTGGGAATAGGAGCTTTGTTCC
TTGGGTTCTTGGGAGCAGCAGGAAGCACTATGGGCGCAGCGTCAATGACGCTGACGGTACAGGCCAGACA
ATTATTGTCTGGTATAGTGCAGCAGCAGAACAATTTGCTGAGGGCTATTGAGGCGCAACAGCATCTGTTG
CAACTCACAGTCTGGGGCATCAAGCAGCTCCAGGCAAGAATCCTGGCTGTGGAAAGATACCTAAAGGATC
AACAGCTCCTGGGGATTTGGGGTTGCTCTGGAAAACTCATTTGCACCACTGCTGTGCCTTGGAATGCTAG
TTGGAGTAATAAATCTCTGGAACAGATTTGGAATCACACGACCTGGATGGAGTGGGACAGAGAAATTAAC
AATTACACAAGCTTAATACACTCCTTAATTGAAGAATCGCAAAACCAGCAAGAAAAGAATGAACAAGAAT
TATTGGAATTAGATAAATGGGCAAGTTTGTGGAATTGGTTTAACATAACAAATTGGCTGTGGTATATAAA
ATTATTCATAATGATAGTAGGAGGCTTGGTAGGTTTAAGAATAGTTTTTGCTGTACTTTCTATAGTGAAT
AGAGTTAGGCAGGGATATTCACCATTATCGTTTCAGACCCACCTCCCAACCCCGAGGGGACCCAGAGAGG
GCCTATTTCCCATGATTCCTTCATATTTGCATATACGATACAAGGCTGTTAGAGAGATAATTAGAATTAA
TTTGACTGTAAACACAAAGATATTAGTACAAAATACGTGACGTAGAAAGTAATAATTTCTTGGGTAGTTT
GCAGTTTTAAAATTATGTTTTAAAATGGACTATCATATGCTTACCGTAACTTGAAAGTATTTCGATTTCT
TGGCTTTATATATCTTGTGGAAAGGACGAAACACCGACGGTCTACACCGACTTCGAGTTTTAGAGCTAGA
AATAGCAAGTTAAAATAAGGCTAGTCCGTTATCAACTTGAAAAAGTGGCACCGAGTCGGTGCTTTTTTAA
GCTTGGCGTAACTAGATCTTGAGACAAATGGCAGTATTCATCCACAATTTTAAAAGAAAAGGGGGGATTG
GGGGGTACAGTGCAGGGGAAAGAATAGTAGACATAATAGCAACAGACATACAAACTAAAGAATTACAAAA
ACAAATTACAAAAATTCAAAATTTTCGGGTTTATTACAGGGACAGCAGAGATCCACTTTGGCGCCGGCTC
GAGGGGG
