>Addgene plasmid #75870 | PIM3 gRNA (BRDN0001148886) | depositor partial sequence | sequence record 143330 | Target Sequence
ACGGTCTACACCGACTTCGA
