>Addgene plasmid #75870 | PIM3 gRNA (BRDN0001148886) | addgene partial sequence | sequence record 184727 | hU6-F
AGAAAGTAATAATTTCTTGGGTAGTTTGCAGTTTTAAAATTATGTTTTAAAATGGACTATCATATGCTTA
CCGTAACTTGAAAGTATTTCGATTTCTTGGCTTTATATATCTTGTGGAAAGGACGAAACACCGACGGTCT
ACACCGACTTCGAGTTTTAGAGCTAGAAATAGCAAGTTAAAATAAGGCTAGTCCGTTATCAACTTGAAAA
AGTGGCACCGAGTCGGTGCTTTTTTAAGCTTGGCGTAACTAGATCTTGAGACAAATGGCAGTATTCATCC
ACAATTTTAAAAGAAAAGGGGGGATTGGGGGGTACAGTGCAGGGGAAAGAATAGTAGACATAATAGCAAC
AGACATACAAACTAAAGAATTACAAAAACAAATTACAAAAATTCAAAATTTTCGGGTTTATTACAGGGAC
AGCAGAGATCCACTTTGGCGCCGGCTCGAGGGGGCCCGGGTGCAAAGATGGATAAAGTTTTAAACAGAGA
GGAATCTTTGCAGCTAATGGACCTTCTAGGTCTTGAAAGGAGTGGGAATTGGCTCCGGTGCCCGTCAGTG
GGCAGAGCGC
